>Addgene plasmid #18324 | T4 Lysozyme S44F WT* | addgene partial sequence | sequence record 24112 | 3primeUP
CTANGAAAAAGCCCGCTCATTAGGCGGGCTCAGATCTGCTCATGTTTGACAGCTTATCATCGATAAGCTT
CGGCAATAAATTCTTGATATGTTTTCATATGTTTCCTTTAAATATTTTAATTAGTAATTGTCTATTCAAG
TAATTGTGAATATACTATCACAATTCCAAGAGAAAGTAAACAGCTTTATAGATTTTTATACGCGTCCCAA
GTGCCAGTTCTAAACGTTGTAATGACTCGTTTTGCGCGATTAGGTGTTTGATTATACCATCTACTTTTAG
CTAAGTTAACTGCTGCTTCATCCCAGCGTTTTTGTTGAAGCATACGTAAAGAGTTAGTAAATCCTGCCAC
ACCGGTTTCTCCCATTTGGAAAACCATATTAATCAATGCAGCGCGACGAACCGCATCAAGAGAATCATAA
ACCGGTTTTAATTTAGCATTTCTCAGAATTCCGCGAACAGCAGCATCAACATCCTGATTAAAGAGTTTTT
CAGCCTCATCTTTTGTAATTACACCATTAGTATTACGCCCAATAGCTTTATCTAATTCAAATTTAGCAGC
ATTAAGTGATGGACTTTTTGTAAGCAAATGACCGATGCCAATAGTGTAATAGCCTTCTGTGTCTTTATAG
ATTTTAAGTCTAAGACCTTCATCTATACGTAACATTTCAAATATATTCATAATACCTCCTAAGCATCGAT
GGATCCTGTTTCCTGTGTGAAATTGTTATCCGCTCACAATTCCACACATTATACGAGCCGATGATTAATT
GTCAACAGGGGGATGGGGAGTAAGCTGATCCTGTTTCCTGTGTGAAATTGTTATCCGCTCACAATTCCAC
ACATTATACGAGCCGATGATTAATTGTCAACAGGGGGATGGGGAGTAAGCTCATCGATGGATCGACCGGG
NTTNCCNGGGGGGAAATGGTTANCCCGCNCCCAATTCCCCCNCATTATACNAAGCCGGAAGCNATAANGN
GNAAANNCCGGGGGNGCCCNAAGGAGNGAGCTAACTTACATTAATTGCGTTGCGCTCNCNGNCCCGNNTT
CCAGNCGGGAAACCTGNCGGGCCCGGNACNCCNTCNAANGGGGNCAAAACCNTTNCCNGGNNNGGNNGGA
AAN
