[The description below was written by a language model from this plasmid's Addgene catalogue record.]
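Description:
T4 Lysozyme S44F WT* is a bacterial expression plasmid built on the pHS1403 backbone (about 5 kb without insert), carrying a mutant form of the bacteriophage T4 lysozyme gene (gene e). It is maintained as a high-copy plasmid in E. coli under ampicillin selection. The record does not name the origin of replication, and it does not state which promoter or other regulatory elements drive expression of the insert. No feature table is available to fill in those details.

The insert is roughly 600 bp and was cloned by restriction digestion between a 5′ BamHI site and a 3′ HindIII site, both of which remain intact, so the fragment can be excised or transferred. According to the depositor's notes, the BamHI site lies 27 bp from the ATG start codon and the HindIII site 115 bp from the stop codon, so the cloned fragment includes short flanking untranslated sequence on either side of the coding region. The encoded protein carries the substitution S44F, replacing serine 44 with phenylalanine, in the background designated WT*. In the T4 lysozyme literature that label conventionally refers to a cysteine-free pseudo-wild-type protein, although the record itself does not define the term. No fusion tags or reporters are listed.

The record gives no explicit purpose. A single-site mutant in a bacterial expression vector is suited to producing the variant protein in E. coli for comparison with the parent WT* protein, for example in studies of how point substitutions affect protein structure and stability.
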