Addgene plasmid #18324: T4 Lysozyme S44F WT*
Depositing lab: Brian Matthews. Depositing organization: University of Oregon.
Backbone
  Vector backbone: pHS1403
  Backbone size w/o insert (bp): 5000
  Vector type: Bacterial Expression
Growth in bacteria
  Bacterial resistance: Ampicillin, 100 μg/mL
  Growth temperature: 37°C
  Growth strain: DH5alpha
  Copy number: High Copy
Gene/Insert
  Gene/Insert name: T4 Lysozyme (alt name: AS44F)
  Species: Bacteriophage T4
  Insert size (bp): 600
  Mutation: S44F WT*
  GenBank ID: NP_049736
  Entrez Gene: e (a.k.a. T4p123)
  Cloning method: Restriction Enzyme; 5′ cloning site BamHI (not destroyed); 3′ cloning site HindIII (not destroyed)
  Sequencing primers: 5′ na; 3′ GGCGTATCACGAGGCCC
Terms and licenses: Academic/Nonprofit Terms; Industry Terms: Not Available to Industry
Depositor comments: The BamHI site is 27 bp from the ATG and the HindIII site is 115 bp from the stop.
How to cite: T4 Lysozyme S44F WT* was a gift from Brian Matthews (Addgene plasmid # 18324 ; http://n2t.net/addgene:18324 ; RRID:Addgene_18324)
